>Addgene plasmid #175889 | pDL3 | addgene full sequence | sequence record 375378 | Addgene NGS Result
CTTTCCTGCGTTATCCCCTGATTCTGTGGATAACCGTATTACCGCCTTTGAGTGAGCTGATACCGCTCGC
CGCAGCCGAACGACCGAGCGCAGCGAGTCAGTGAGCGAGGAAGCGGAAGAGCGCCCAATACGCAAACCGC
CTCTCCCCGCGCGTTGGCCGATTCATTAATGCAGCTGGCACGACAGGTTTCCCGACTGGAAAGCGGGCAG
TGAGCGCAACGCAATTAATACGCGTACCGCTAGCCAGGAAGAGTTTGTAGAAACGCAAAAAGGCCATCCG
TCAGGATGGCCTTCTGCTTAGTTTGATGCCTGGCAGTTTATGGCGGGCGTCCTGCCCGCCACCCTCCGGG
CCGTTGCTTCACAACGTTCAAATCCGCTCCCGGCGGATTTGTCCTACTCAGGAGAGCGTTCACCGACAAA
CAACAGATAAAACGAAAGGCCCAGTCTTCCGACTGAGCCTTTCGTTTTATTTGATGCCTGGCAGTTCCCT
ACTCTCGCGTTAACGCTAGCATGGATGTTTTCCCAGTCACGACGTTGTAAAACGACGGCCAGTCTTAAGC
TCGGGCCCCAAATAATGATTTTATTTTGACTGATAGTGACCTGTTCGTTGCAACAAATTGATGAGCAATG
CTTTTTTATAATGCCAACTTTGTACAAAAAAGCAGGCTCCGCGGCCGCCTTGTTTAACTTTAAGAAGGAG
CCCTTCACCATGGTTGTAACCAATCCCAATGCCAATTCAACTGAGTTGATGCCTTCTGAGTCAAGTAAGC
TTGAGATCTTAGGTACTCCGGCAGATAACGAAGTAGTTGTTGGTGGTACGGTAGAGAAAACCCGTGGTAT
TGAACGAACGCCGACTATTTTGGTGAAGTCGAGAGAGTATCTAATTCCCGATGATGTTGTGGCGGTTGGT
GGTGATATTAAGGGGCTAAGACCACCAGTACTTCAGCTCCAACCAGCAATGAAACTATCTCATATTCCTC
GAGGATCAACTTGGGATTTCGTTACGCATTTCGCTCCACCTGAAACAGTTGCGCCGCCGAGTTCCTCTTC
AGAAGCCAGGGAAGAGGAAGTGGAAACGGAAGAGACGGGAGCTATGTTTATCCCATTGGGGGATAAGGAG
ACATGCTCATTCACTGTAAACAAGGGTGACTCCTCAAGGACAATATCTAATACGTCGCCGATTTATGCCT
CCGAAGGATCTTTCATCACGTGTTGGCAGAAGGGTCAACTTCTGGGACGAGGATCATTAGGGTCCGTATA
TGAAGGCATTTCAGCAGACGGGGACTTCTTTGCTTTCAAGGAAGTTTCACTACTTGATCAGGGAAGTCAG
GCACATGAATGGATACAACAAGTCGAGGGGGGGATTGCGCTACTTAGTCAGCTTCAGCATCAGAATATCG
TGCGATATCGTGGCACAACTAAGGACGAGTCGAATTTGTACATTTTTCTTGAACTTGTAACCCAAGGGTC
CCTTCGAAAACTCTACCAAAGAAACCAGCTTGGGGACTCTGTAGTCTCCTTATACACAAGACAGATTCTT
GATGGATTGAAATATCTCCACGATAAAGGTTTTATACACAGGAACATTAAATGTGCAAATGTATTGGTGG
ACGCTAATGGAACAGTTAAACTTGCAGATTTTGGATTGGCTAAGGTAATGTCCCTCTGGCGAACTCCGTA
TTGGAATTGGATGGCTCCAGAGGTTATTGTTTTAAAATCCTTCCCGCTGTTTAAGGGTGGGCGCGCCGAC
CCAGCTTTCTTGTACAAAGTTGGCATTATAAGAAAGCATTGCTTATCAATTTGTTGCAACGAACAGGTCA
CTATCAGTCAAAATAAAATCATTATTTGCCATCCAGCTGATATCCCCTATAGTGAGTCGTATTACATGGT
CATAGCTGTTTCCTGGCAGCTCTGGCCCGTGTCTCAAAATCTCTGATGTTACATTGCACAAGATAAAAAT
ATATCATCATGAACAATAAAACTGTCTGCTTACATAAACAGTAATACAAGGGGTGTTATGAGCCATATTC
AACGGGAAACGTCGAGGCCGCGATTAAATTCCAACATGGATGCTGATTTATATGGGTATAAATGGGCTCG
CGATAATGTCGGGCAATCAGGTGCGACAATCTATCGCTTGTATGGGAAGCCCGATGCGCCAGAGTTGTTT
CTGAAACATGGCAAAGGTAGCGTTGCCAATGATGTTACAGATGAGATGGTCAGACTAAACTGGCTGACGG
AATTTATGCCTCTTCCGACCATCAAGCATTTTATCCGTACTCCTGATGATGCATGGTTACTCACCACTGC
GATCCCCGGAAAAACAGCATTCCAGGTATTAGAAGAATATCCTGATTCAGGTGAAAATATTGTTGATGCG
CTGGCAGTGTTCCTGCGCCGGTTGCATTCGATTCCTGTTTGTAATTGTCCTTTTAACAGCGATCGCGTAT
TTCGTCTCGCTCAGGCGCAATCACGAATGAATAACGGTTTGGTTGATGCGAGTGATTTTGATGACGAGCG
TAATGGCTGGCCTGTTGAACAAGTCTGGAAAGAAATGCATAAACTTTTGCCATTCTCACCGGATTCAGTC
GTCACTCATGGTGATTTCTCACTTGATAACCTTATTTTTGACGAGGGGAAATTAATAGGTTGTATTGATG
TTGGACGAGTCGGAATCGCAGACCGATACCAGGATCTTGCCATCCTATGGAACTGCCTCGGTGAGTTTTC
TCCTTCATTACAGAAACGGCTTTTTCAAAAATATGGTATTGATAATCCTGATATGAATAAATTGCAGTTT
CATTTGATGCTCGATGAGTTTTTCTAATCAGAATTGGTTAATTGGTTGTAACACTGGCAGAGCATTACGC
TGACTTGACGGGACGGCGCAAGCTCATGACCAAAATCCCTTAACGTGAGTTACGCGTCGTTCCACTGAGC
GTCAGACCCCGTAGAAAAGATCAAAGGATCTTCTTGAGATCCTTTTTTTCTGCGCGTAATCTGCTGCTTG
CAAACAAAAAAACCACCGCTACCAGCGGTGGTTTGTTTGCCGGATCAAGAGCTACCAACTCTTTTTCCGA
AGGTAACTGGCTTCAGCAGAGCGCAGATACCAAATACTGTTCTTCTAGTGTAGCCGTAGTTAGGCCACCA
CTTCAAGAACTCTGTAGCACCGCCTACATACCTCGCTCTGCTAATCCTGTTACCAGTGGCTGCTGCCAGT
GGCGATAAGTCGTGTCTTACCGGGTTGGACTCAAGACGATAGTTACCGGATAAGGCGCAGCGGTCGGGCT
GAACGGGGGGTTCGTGCACACAGCCCAGCTTGGAGCGAACGACCTACACCGAACTGAGATACCTACAGCG
TGAGCTATGAGAAAGCGCCACGCTTCCCGAAGGGAGAAAGGCGGACAGGTATCCGGTAAGCGGCAGGGTC
GGAACAGGAGAGCGCACGAGGGAGCTTCCAGGGGGAAACGCCTGGTATCTTTATAGTCCTGTCGGGTTTC
GCCACCTCTGACTTGAGCGTCGATTTTTGTGATGCTCGTCAGGGGGGCGGAGCCTATGGAAAAACGCCAG
CAACGCGGCCTTTTTACGGTTCCTGGCCTTTTGCTGGCCTTTTGCTCACATGTT
Features (pLannotate 1.2.2; 11 found; start..end, strand, type, name):
    121..213     +  CDS            lacI (fragment): lac repressor; lacI; The lac repressor binds to the lac operator to inhibit transcription in E. coli. This inhibition can be relieved by adding lactose or isopropyl-β-D-thiogalactopyranoside (IPTG).
    268..295     -  terminator     rrnB T2 terminator: transcription terminator T2 from the E. coli rrnB gene
    427..470     +  terminator     rrnB T1 terminator: Escherichia coli rrnB; transcription terminator T1 from the E. coli rrnB gene
    517..553     -  CDS            lacZα (fragment): LacZα fragment of β-galactosidase; lacZ fragment
    569..668     +  protein_bind   attL1: mutant version of attL; recombination site for the Gateway® LR reaction LR Clonase™
    680..700     +  RBS            RBS: efficient ribosome binding site from bacteriophage T7 gene 10 (Olins and Rangwala, 1989)
    755..1708    +  CDS            MEKK1 (fragment): M3K1_ARATH - Experimental evidence at protein level: Swiss-Prot protein existence level 1. The MEKK1, MKK1/MKK2 and MPK4 function in a signaling pathway that modulates the expression of genes responding to biotic and abiotic stresses and also plays an important role in pathogen defense by negatively regulating innate immunity. Involved in the innate immune MAP kinase signaling cascade (MEKK1, MKK4/MKK5 and MPK3/MPK6) downstream of bacterial flagellin receptor FLS2. May be involved in the cold and salinity stress-mediated MAP kinase signaling cascade (MEKK1, MKK1/MKK2 and MPK4/MPK6). Activates
   1749..1848    -  protein_bind   attL2: mutant version of attL; recombination site for the Gateway® LR reaction LR Clonase™
   1866..1884    -  promoter       T7 promoter: promoter for bacteriophage T7 RNA polymerase
   2018..2827    +  CDS            KanR: aminoglycoside phosphotransferase; aph(3')-Ia; confers resistance to kanamycin in bacteria or G418 (Geneticin®) in eukaryotes
   2974..3562    +  rep_origin     ori: high-copy-number ColE1/pMB1/pBR322/pUC origin of replication
