[The description below was written by a language model from this plasmid's Addgene catalogue record and pLannotate feature annotations shown in this document.]
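Description:
pDL3 is a Gateway entry clone built on the pENTR-SD-TOPO backbone and made by TOPO cloning. It is a small bacterial plasmid of about 3.6 kb, propagated in E. coli from a high-copy ColE1/pUC-type origin and selected with kanamycin through an aminoglycoside phosphotransferase (KanR) gene. It has no eukaryotic promoter or expression elements of its own. Its role is to hold an insert in a form that can be moved into destination vectors.

The catalogue names the insert only as "ID#4" from Arabidopsis thaliana. The associated work concerns a toolkit of NLR integrated domains for finding plant pathogen effector targets, so ID presumably stands for integrated domain. Automated annotation of the sequence identifies the roughly 950 bp coding region between the recombination sites as a fragment matching MEKK1, a MAP kinase kinase kinase that acts in innate immune and stress signalling cascades. The record does not say whether the insert derives from MEKK1 itself or from a related domain in another gene.

The insert is flanked by attL1 and attL2, the sites recognised by LR Clonase, so an LR reaction transfers it directionally into any attR-containing destination vector. A T7 gene 10 ribosome binding site lies just upstream of the coding region, a feature of the SD version of this backbone that supports translation in bacteria after transfer into a prokaryotic expression vector. The rrnB T1 and T2 terminators upstream of attL1 shield the insert from read-through transcription. A T7 promoter sits beyond attL2 and points back towards the insert, where it commonly serves as a priming site. The short lacI and lacZα matches are backbone remnants with no functional role.
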