Addgene plasmid #175889: pDL3
Purpose: pENTRY for Gateway LR reaction
Depositing lab: Nemo Peeters. Depositing organization: CNRS UMR 2594, INRA UMR 0441, Laboratoire des Interactions Plantes Micro-organismes (LIPM). Publication: An NLR integrated domain toolkit to identify plant pathogen effector targets. Landry D, Mila I, Sabbagh CRR, Zaffuto M, Pouzet C, Tremousaygue D, Dabos P, Deslandes L, Peeters N. Plant J. 2023 Sep;115(5):1443-1457. doi: 10.1111/tpj.16331. Epub 2023 Jul 24. PubMed 37248633.
Backbone
  Vector backbone: pENTR-SD-TOPO
  Vector type: pENTRY clone
Growth in bacteria
  Bacterial resistance: Kanamycin, 50 μg/mL
  Growth temperature: 37°C
  Growth strain: DH5alpha
  Copy number: High Copy
Gene/Insert
  Gene/Insert name: ID#4
  Species: A. thaliana (mustard weed)
  Cloning method: TOPO Cloning
  Sequencing primers: 5′ n/a
Terms and licenses: Academic/Nonprofit Terms; Industry Terms: Not Available to Industry
Depositor comments: Peeters lab uses Mach1 cells for transformation. Please visit https://www.biorxiv.org/content/10.1101/2021.08.23.457316v2 for bioRxiv preprint.
How to cite: pDL3 was a gift from Nemo Peeters (Addgene plasmid # 175889 ; http://n2t.net/addgene:175889 ; RRID:Addgene_175889)
